>Addgene plasmid #126956 | pJUMP19-min2 | addgene full sequence | sequence record 248012 | Addgene NGS Result
TTAATTAAGGAGTTTTGCAGGTGCACCTGCTTTTCGCTGAATTCGCGGCCGCTTCTAGAGGGTCTTGAGA
CGTCTCTGACCTACTAGTAGCGGCCGCTGCAGGGAGTTGTCTTCGAAGACTTCGCTCTAGTCTTGGACTC
CTGTTGATAGATCCAGTAATGACCTCAGAACTCCATCTGGATTTGTTCAGAACGCTCGGTTGCCGCCGGG
CGTTTTTTATTGGTGAGAATCCAGGGGTCCCCAATAATTACGATTTAAATTAGTAGCCCGCCTAATGAGC
GGGCTTTTTTTTAATTCCCCTATTTGTTTATTTTTCTAAATACATTCAAATATGTATCCGCTCATGAGAC
AATAACCCTGATAAATGCTTCAATAATATTGAAAAAGGAAGAGTATGAGCATTCAGCATTTTCGTGTGGC
GCTGATTCCGTTTTTTGCGGCGTTTTGCCTGCCGGTGTTTGCGCATCCGGAAACCCTGGTGAAAGTGAAA
GATGCGGAAGATCAACTGGGTGCGCGCGTGGGCTATATTGAACTGGATCTGAACAGCGGCAAAATTCTGG
AATCTTTTCGTCCGGAAGAACGTTTTCCGATGATGAGCACCTTTAAAGTGCTGCTGTGCGGTGCGGTTCT
GAGCCGTGTGGATGCGGGCCAGGAACAACTGGGCCGTCGTATTCATTATAGCCAGAACGATCTGGTGGAA
TATAGCCCGGTGACCGAAAAACATCTGACCGATGGCATGACCGTGCGTGAACTGTGCAGCGCGGCGATTA
CCATGAGCGATAACACCGCGGCGAACCTGCTGCTGACGACCATTGGCGGTCCGAAAGAACTGACCGCGTT
TCTGCATAACATGGGCGATCATGTGACCCGTCTGGATCGTTGGGAACCGGAACTGAACGAAGCGATTCCG
AACGATGAACGTGATACCACCATGCCGGCAGCAATGGCGACCACCCTGCGTAAACTGCTGACGGGTGAGC
TGCTGACCCTGGCAAGCCGCCAGCAACTGATTGATTGGATGGAAGCGGATAAAGTGGCGGGTCCGCTGCT
GCGTAGCGCGCTGCCGGCTGGCTGGTTTATTGCGGATAAAAGCGGTGCGGGCGAACGTGGCAGCCGTGGC
ATTATTGCGGCGCTGGGCCCGGATGGTAAACCGAGCCGTATTGTGGTGATTTATACCACCGGCAGCCAGG
CGACGATGGATGAACGTAACCGTCAGATTGCGGAAATTGGCGCGAGCCTGATTAAACATTGGTAAACCGA
TACAATTAAAGGCTCCTTTTGGAGCCTTTTTTTTTGGACGACCCTTGTCCTTTTCCGCTGCATAACCCTG
CTTCGGGGTCATTATAGCGATTTTTTCGGTATATCCATCCTTTTTCGCACGATATACAGGATTTTGCCAA
AGGGTTCGTGTAGACTTTCCTTGGTGTATCCAACGGCGTCAGCCGGGCAGGATAGGTGAAGTAGGCCCAC
CCGCGAGCGGGTGTTCCTTCTTCACTGTCCCTTATTCGCACCTGGCGGTGCTCAACGGGAATCCTGCTCT
GCGAGGCTGGCCGTAGGCCGGCCCCGTAGAAAAGATCAAAGGATCTTCTTGAGATCCTTTTTTTCTGCGC
GTAATCTGCTGCTTGCAAACAAAAAAACCACCGCTACCAGCGGTGGTTTGTTTGCCGGATCAAGAGCTAC
CAACTCTTTTTCCGAAGGTAACTGGCTTCAGCAGAGCGCAGATACCAAATACTGTCCTTCTAGTGTAGCC
GTAGTTAGGCCACCACTTCAAGAACTCTGTAGCACCGCCTACATACCTCGCTCTGCTAATCCTGTTACCA
GTGGCTGCTGCCAGTGGCGATAAGTCGTGTCTTACCGGGTTGGACTCAAGACGATAGTTACCGGATAAGG
CGCAGCGGTCGGGCTGAACGGGGGGTTCGTGCACACAGCCCAGCTTGGAGCGAACGACCTACACCGAACT
GAGATACCTACAGCGTGAGCTATGAGAAAGCGCCACGCTTCCCGAAGGGAGAAAGGCGGACAGGTATCCG
GTAAGCGGCAGGGTCGGAACAGGAGAGCGCACGAGGGAGCTTCCAGGGGGAAACGCCTGGTATCTTTATA
GTCCTGTCGGGTTTCGCCACCTCTGACTTGAGCGTCGATTTTTGTGATGCTCGTCAGGGGGGCGGAGCCT
ATGGAAAAACGCCAGCAACGCGGCCTTTTTACGGTTCCTGGCCTTTTGCTGGCCTTTTGCTCACATGTTC
TTTCCTGCGTTATCCCCTGATTCTGTGGATAACCGTATTACCGCCTTTGAGTGAGCTGATACCGCTCGCC
GCAGCCGAACGACCGAGCGCAGCGAGTCAGTGAGCGAGGAAGCGGAAGAGCGCCTGATGCGGTATTTTCT
CCTTACGCATCTGTGCGGTATTTCACACCGCATATGGTGCACTCTCAGTACAATCTGCTCTGATGCCGCA
TAGTTAAGCCAGTATACACTCCGCTATCGCTACGTGACTGGGTCATGGCTGCGCCCCGACACCCGCCAAC
ACCCGCTGACGCGCCCTGACGGGCTTGTCTGCTCCCGGCATCCGCTTACAGACAAGCTGTGACAGTCTCC
GGGAGCTGCATGTGTCAGAGGTTTTCACCGTCATCACCGAAACGCGCGAGGCAGCTGCGGTAAAGCTCAT
CAGCGTGGTCGTGCAGCGATTCACAGATGTCTGCCTGTTCATCCGCGTCCAGCTCGTTGAGTTTCTCCAG
AAGCGTTAATGTCTGGCTTCTGATAAAGCGGGCCATGTTAAGGGCGGTTTTTTCCTGTTTGGTCACTGAT
GCCTCCGTGTAAGGGGGATTTCTGTTCATGGGGGTAATGATACCGATGAAACGAGAGAGGATGCTCACGA
TACGGGTTACTGATGATGAACATGCCCGGTTACTGGAACGTTGTGAGGGTAAACAACTGGCGGTATGGAT
GCGGCGGGGGCGCGCCCAGCTGTCTAGGGCGGCGGATTTGTCCTACTCAGGAGAGCGTTCACCGACAAAC
AACAGATAAAACGAAAGGCCCAGTCTTTCGACTGAGCCTTTCGTTTTATTTGATGCCT
Features (pLannotate 1.2.2; 12 found; start..end, strand, type, name):
     39..60      +  misc_feature   BioBrick prefix: BioBrick prefix for parts that do not start with "ATG"
     82..102     +  misc_feature   BioBrick suffix: universal suffix for all parts
    136..230     +  terminator     lambda t0 terminator: transcription terminator from phage lambda
    303..394     +  promoter       AmpR promoter: bla
    395..1252    +  CDS            bla: BLAT_ECOLX - Experimental evidence at protein level: Swiss-Prot protein existence level 1. TEM-type are the most prevalent beta-lactamases in enterobacteria; they hydrolyze the beta-lactam bond in susceptible beta-lactam antibiotics, thus conferring resistance to penicillins and cephalosporins. TEM-3 and TEM-4 are capable of hydrolyzing cefotaxime and ceftazidime. TEM-5 is capable of hydrolyzing ceftazidime. TEM-6 is capable of hydrolyzing ceftazidime and aztreonam. TEM-8/CAZ-2, TEM- 16/CAZ-7 and TEM-24/CAZ-6 are markedly active against ceftazidime. IRT- 4 shows resistance to beta-lactamase in
   1259..1298    +  terminator     fd terminator: central terminator from bacteriophage fd (Otsuka and Kunisawa, 1982)
   1445..1553    +  oriT           oriT: incP origin of transfer
   1589..2177    +  rep_origin     ori: high-copy-number ColE1/pMB1/pBR322/pUC origin of replication
   2363..2503    -  misc_feature   bom: basis of mobility region from pBR322
   2605..2796    -  CDS            rop: Rop protein, which maintains plasmids at low copy number; rop
   2837..2947    +  CDS            mbeC (fragment): MBEC_ECOLX - Experimental evidence at protein level: Swiss-Prot protein existence level 1. Required for efficient mobilization of ColE1 plasmid and is thus essential to promote the specific transfer of the plasmid during conjugation. Probably functions by inducing DNA bending, helping the MbeA relaxase to melt the DNA around the nic site and cleave the phosphodiester bond. Binds specifically double-stranded DNA (dsDNA) containing the ColE1 oriT but does not recognize the inverted repeat (IR). From Escherichia coli.
   2976..3062    -  terminator     rrnB T1 terminator: Escherichia coli rrnB; transcription terminator T1 from the E. coli rrnB gene
