[The description below was written by a language model from this plasmid's Addgene catalogue record and pLannotate feature annotations shown in this document.]
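Description:
pJUMP19-min2 is a small (about 3.1 kb) empty bacterial backbone from the Joint Universal Modular Plasmids (JUMP) platform, a synthetic-biology vector family derived from the SEVA plasmid architecture. It carries no insert. The catalogue entry describes it as a "minimal cargo" vector into which any part can be introduced by BsmBI-based cloning, with the caveat that it lacks a cloning reporter, so there is no visual screen for successful insertion. The record notes that it can serve as a starting point for building new promoter or terminator acceptor vectors.

The annotated features fit this minimal design. The cargo region is reduced to a BioBrick prefix and suffix separated by only a short stretch. It is insulated from the rest of the plasmid by the lambda t0 terminator on one side and the rrnB T1 terminator on the other, which limits transcriptional read-through into or out of anything cloned there. Selection is by ampicillin, through the TEM beta-lactamase gene (bla) under its native promoter and followed by an fd phage terminator. Replication relies on a ColE1/pMB1-type origin accompanied by the pBR322 bom region and the rop gene. Rop restrains copy number, consistent with the record's low-copy designation even though the origin annotation carries a generic high-copy label. An incP (RP4-type) oriT is also present, which would allow conjugative mobilisation when transfer functions are supplied in trans. A short mbeC fragment appears to be a remnant of the ColE1/pBR322-derived region. The BsmBI sites themselves are not annotated in the feature table.
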