Addgene plasmid #126956: pJUMP19-min2
Purpose: (Empty Backbone) "Minimal cargo" vector. Allows introducing any part using BsmBI; but doesn't have cloning reporter. Can be used to generate new promoter/terminator acceptor vectors.
Depositing lab: Chris French. Depositing organization: University of Edinburgh. Publication: Joint universal modular plasmids (JUMP): a flexible vector platform for synthetic biology. Valenzuela-Ortega M, French C. Synth Biol (Oxf). 2021 Feb 2;6(1):ysab003. doi: 10.1093/synbio/ysab003. eCollection 2021. PubMed 33623824.
Backbone
  Vector backbone: pJUMP19-min2
  Backbone manufacturer: Backbone derived from SEVA.
  Vector type: Bacterial Expression, Synthetic Biology
Growth in bacteria
  Bacterial resistance: Ampicillin, 100 μg/mL
  Growth temperature: 37°C
  Growth strain: JM109
  Copy number: Low Copy
Gene/Insert
  Gene/Insert name: None
  Mutation: None
Terms and licenses: Academic/Nonprofit Terms; Industry Terms: Not Available to Industry
Depositor comments: Please visit https://www.biorxiv.org/content/10.1101/799585v1 for bioRxiv preprint.
How to cite: pJUMP19-min2 was a gift from Chris French (Addgene plasmid # 126956 ; http://n2t.net/addgene:126956 ; RRID:Addgene_126956)
